>Addgene plasmid #22778 | Lenti-LucS | depositor full sequence | sequence record 10426 | Author sequence
GTCGACGGATCGGGAGATCTCCCGATCCCCTATGGTGCACTCTCAGTACAATCTGCTCTGATGCCGCATA
GTTAAGCCAGTATCTGCTCCCTGCTTGTGTGTTGGAGGTCGCTGAGTAGTGCGCGAGCAAAATTTAAGCT
ACAACAAGGCAAGGCTTGACCGACAATTGCATGAAGAATCTGCTTAGGGTTAGGCGTTTTGCGCTGCTTC
GCGATGTACGGGCCAGATATACGCGTTGACATTGATTATTGACTAGTTATTAATAGTAATCAATTACGGG
GTCATTAGTTCATAGCCCATATATGGAGTTCCGCGTTACATAACTTACGGTAAATGGCCCGCCTGGCTGA
CCGCCCAACGACCCCCGCCCATTGACGTCAATAATGACGTATGTTCCCATAGTAACGCCAATAGGGACTT
TCCATTGACGTCAATGGGTGGAGTATTTACGGTAAACTGCCCACTTGGCAGTACATCAAGTGTATCATAT
GCCAAGTACGCCCCCTATTGACGTCAATGACGGTAAATGGCCCGCCTGGCATTATGCCCAGTACATGACC
TTATGGGACTTTCCTACTTGGCAGTACATCTACGTATTAGTCATCGCTATTACCATGGTGATGCGGTTTT
GGCAGTACATCAATGGGCGTGGATAGCGGTTTGACTCACGGGGATTTCCAAGTCTCCACCCCATTGACGT
CAATGGGAGTTTGTTTTGGCACCAAAATCAACGGGACTTTCCAAAATGTCGTAACAACTCCGCCCCATTG
ACGCAAATGGGCGGTAGGCGTGTACGGTGGGAGGTCTATATAAGCAGCGCGTTTTGCCTGTACTGGGTCT
CTCTGGTTAGACCAGATCTGAGCCTGGGAGCTCTCTGGCTAACTAGGGAACCCACTGCTTAAGCCTCAAT
AAAGCTTGCCTTGAGTGCTTCAAGTAGTGTGTGCCCGTCTGTTGTGTGACTCTGGTAACTAGAGATCCCT
CAGACCCTTTTAGTCAGTGTGGAAAATCTCTAGCAGTGGCGCCCGAACAGGGACTTGAAAGCGAAAGGGA
AACCAGAGGAGCTCTCTCGACGCAGGACTCGGCTTGCTGAAGCGCGCACGGCAAGAGGCGAGGGGCGGCG
ACTGGTGAGTACGCCAAAAATTTTGACTAGCGGAGGCTAGAAGGAGAGAGATGGGTGCGAGAGCGTCAGT
ATTAAGCGGGGGAGAATTAGATCGCGATGGGAAAAAATTCGGTTAAGGCCAGGGGGAAAGAAAAAATATA
AATTAAAACATATAGTATGGGCAAGCAGGGAGCTAGAACGATTCGCAGTTAATCCTGGCCTGTTAGAAAC
ATCAGAAGGCTGTAGACAAATACTGGGACAGCTACAACCATCCCTTCAGACAGGATCAGAAGAACTTAGA
TCATTATATAATACAGTAGCAACCCTCTATTGTGTGCATCAAAGGATAGAGATAAAAGACACCAAGGAAG
CTTTAGACAAGATAGAGGAAGAGCAAAACAAAAGTAAGACCACCGCACAGCAAGCGGCCGGCCGCGCTGA
TCTTCAGACCTGGAGGAGGAGATATGAGGGACAATTGGAGAAGTGAATTATATAAATATAAAGTAGTAAA
AATTGAACCATTAGGAGTAGCACCCACCAAGGCAAAGAGAAGAGTGGTGCAGAGAGAAAAAAGAGCAGTG
GGAATAGGAGCTTTGTTCCTTGGGTTCTTGGGAGCAGCAGGAAGCACTATGGGCGCAGCGTCAATGACGC
TGACGGTACAGGCCAGACAATTATTGTCTGGTATAGTGCAGCAGCAGAACAATTTGCTGAGGGCTATTGA
GGCGCAACAGCATCTGTTGCAACTCACAGTCTGGGGCATCAAGCAGCTCCAGGCAAGAATCCTGGCTGTG
GAAAGATACCTAAAGGATCAACAGCTCCTGGGGATTTGGGGTTGCTCTGGAAAACTCATTTGCACCACTG
CTGTGCCTTGGAATGCTAGTTGGAGTAATAAATCTCTGGAACAGATTTGGAATCACACGACCTGGATGGA
GTGGGACAGAGAAATTAACAATTACACAAGCTTAATACACTCCTTAATTGAAGAATCGCAAAACCAGCAA
GAAAAGAATGAACAAGAATTATTGGAATTAGATAAATGGGCAAGTTTGTGGAATTGGTTTAACATAACAA
ATTGGCTGTGGTATATAAAATTATTCATAATGATAGTAGGAGGCTTGGTAGGTTTAAGAATAGTTTTTGC
TGTACTTTCTATAGTGAATAGAGTTAGGCAGGGATATTCACCATTATCGTTTCAGACCCACCTCCCAACC
CCGAGGGGACCCGACAGGCCCGAAGGAATAGAAGAAGAAGGTGGAGAGAGAGACAGAGACAGATCCATTC
GATTAGTGAACGGATCGGCACTGCGTGCGCCAATTCTGCAGACAAATGGCAGTATTCATCCACAATTTTA
AAAGAAAAGGGGGGATTGGGGGGTACAGTGCAGGGGAAAGAATAGTAGACATAATAGCAACAGACATACA
AACTAAAGAATTACAAAAACAAATTACAAAAATTCAAAATTTTCGGGTTTATTACAGGGACAGCAGAGAT
CCAGTTTGGTTAGTACCGGGCCCGCTCTAGACGGTTGATCTGGCCTCCGCGCCGGGTTTTGGCGCCTCCC
GCGGGCGCCCCCCTCCTCACGGCGAGCGCTGCCACGTCAGACGAAGGGCGCAGGAGCGTCCTGATCCTTC
CGCCCGGACGCTCAGGACAGCGGCCCGCTGCTCATAAGACTCGGCCTTAGAACCCCAGTATCAGCAGAAG
GACATTTTAGGACGGGACTTGGGTGACTCTAGGGCACTGGTTTTCTTTCCAGAGAGCGGAACAGGCGAGG
AAAAGTAGTCCCTTCTCGGCGATTCTGCGGAGGGATCTCCGTGGGGCGGTGAACGCCGATGATTATATAA
GGACGCGCCGGGTGTGGCACAGCTAGTTCCGTCGCAGCCGGGATTTGGGTCGCGGTTCTTGTTTGTGGAT
CGCTGTGATCGTCACTTGGTGAGTAGCGGGCTGCTGGGCTGGCCGGGGCTTTCGTGGCCGCCGGGCCGCT
CGGTGGGACGGAAGCGTGTGGAGAGACCGCCAAGGGCTGTAGTCTGGGTCCGCGAGCAAGGTTGCCCTGA
ACTGGGGGTTGGGGGGAGCGCAGCAAAATGGCGGCTGTTCCCGAGTCTTGAATGGAAGACGCTTGTGAGG
CGGGCTGTGAGGTCGTTGAAACAAGGTGGGGGGCATGGTGGGCGGCAAGAACCCAAGGTCTTGAGGCCTT
CGCTAATGCGGGAAAGCTCTTATTCGGGTGAGATGGGCTGGGGCACCATCTGGGGACCCTGACGTGAAGT
TTGTCACTGACTGGAGAACTCGGTTTGTCGTCTGTTGCGGGGGCGGCAGTTATGCGGTGCCGTTGGGCAG
TGCACCCGTACCTTTGGGAGCGCGCGCCCTCGTCGTGTCGTGACGTCACCCGTTCTGTTGGCTTATAATG
CAGGGTGGGGCCACCTGCCGGTAGGTGTGCGGTAGGCTTTTCTCCGTCGCAGGACGCAGGGTTCGGGCCT
AGGGTAGGCTCTCCTGAATCGACAGGCGCCGGACCTCTGGTGAGGGGAGGGATAAGTGAGGCGTCAGTTT
CTTTGGTCGGTTTTATGTACCTATCTTCTTAAGTAGCTGAAGCTCCGGTTTTGAACTATGCGCTCGGGGT
TGGCGAGTGTGTTTTGTGAAGTTTTTTAGGCACCTTTTGAAATGTAATCATTTGGGTCAATATGTAATTT
TCAGTGTTAGACTAGTAAATTGTCCGCTAAATTCTGGCCGTTTTTGGCTTTTTTGTTAGACGAAGCTAAC
GCGCTAGCAAAGAATTCATGGAAGACGCCAAAAACATAAAGAAAGGCCCGGCGCCATTCTATCCGCTGGA
AGATGGAACCGCTGGAGAGCAACTGCATAAGGCTATGAAGAGATACGCCCTGGTTCCTGGAACAATTGCT
TTTACAGATGCACATATCGAGGTGGACATCACTTACGCTGAGTACTTCGAAATGTCCGTTCGGTTGGCAG
AAGCTATGAAACGATATGGGCTGAATACAAATCACAGAATCGTCGTATGCAGTGAAAACTCTCTTCAATT
CTTTATGCCGGTGTTGGGCGCGTTATTTATCGGAGTTGCAGTTGCGCCCGCGAACGACATTTATAATGAA
CGTGAATTGCTCAACAGTATGGGCATTTCGCAGCCTACCGTGGTGTTCGTTTCCAAAAAGGGGTTGCAAA
AAATTTTGAACGTGCAAAAAAAGCTCCCAATCATCCAAAAAATTATTATCATGGATTCTAAAACGGATTA
CCAGGGATTTCAGTCGATGTACACGTTCGTCACATCTCATCTACCTCCCGGTTTTAATGAATACGATTTT
GTGCCAGAGTCCTTCGATAGGGACAAGACAATTGCACTGATCATGAACTCCTCTGGATCTACTGGTCTGC
CTAAAGGTGTCGCTCTGCCTCATAGAACTGCCTGCGTGAGATTCTCGCATGCCAGAGATCCTATTTTTGG
CAATCAAATCATTCCGGATACTGCGATTTTAAGTGTTGTTCCATTCCATCACGGTTTTGGAATGTTTACT
ACACTCGGATATTTGATATGTGGATTTCGAGTCGTCTTAATGTATAGATTTGAAGAAGAGCTGTTTCTGA
GGAGCCTTCAGGATTACAAGATTCAAAGTGCGCTGCTGGTGCCAACCCTATTCTCCTTCTTCGCCAAAAG
CACTCTGATTGACAAATACGATTTATCTAATTTACACGAAATTGCTTCTGGTGGCGCTCCCCTCTCTAAG
GAAGTCGGGGAAGCGGTTGCCAAGAGGTTCCATCTGCCAGGTATCAGGCAAGGATATGGGCTCACTGAGA
CTACATCAGCTATTCTGATTACACCCGAGGGGGATGATAAACCGGGCGCGGTCGGTAAAGTTGTTCCATT
TTTTGAAGCGAAGGTTGTGGATCTGGATACCGGGAAAACGCTGGGCGTTAATCAAAGAGGCGAACTGTGT
GTGAGAGGTCCTATGATTATGTCCGGTTATGTAAACAATCCGGAAGCGACCAACGCCTTGATTGACAAGG
ATGGATGGCTACATTCTGGAGACATAGCTTACTGGGACGAAGACGAACACTTCTTCATCGTTGACCGCCT
GAAGTCTCTGATTAAGTACAAAGGCTATCAGGTGGCTCCCGCTGAATTGGAATCCATCTTGCTCCAACAC
CCCAACATCTTCGACGCAGGTGTCGCAGGTCTTCCCGACGATGACGCCGGTGAACTTCCCGCCGCCGTTG
TTGTTTTGGAGCACGGAAAGACGATGACGGAAAAAGAGATCGTGGATTACGTCGCCAGTCAAGTAACAAC
CGCGAAAAAGTTGCGCGGAGGAGTTGTGTTTGTGGACGAAGTACCGAAAGGTCTTACCGGAAAACTCGAC
GCAAGAAAAATCAGAGAGATCCTCATAAAGGCCAAGAAGGGCGGAAAGATCGCCGTGGAGCAGCTCGAGT
CCATCTACAGGTACTACGGCCTGCTGCTGAAGGAATAATCTAGAGCGGCCGCATTCTACCGGGTAGGGGA
GGCGCTTTTCCCAAGGCAGTCTGGAGCATGCGCTTTAGCAGCCCCGCTGGGCACTTGGCGCTACACAAGT
GGCCTCTGGCCTCGCACACATTCCACATCCACCGGTAGGCGCCAACCGGCTCCGTTCTTTGGTGGCCCCT
TCGCGCCACCTTCTACTCCTCCCCTAGTCAGGAAGTTCCCCCCCGCCCCGCAGCTCGCGTCGTGCAGGAC
GTGACAAATGGAAGTAGCACGTCTCACTAGTCTCGTGCAGATGGACAGCACCGCTGAGCAATGGAAGCGG
GTAGGCCTTTGGGGCAGCGGCCAATAGCAGCTTTGCTCCTTCGCTTTCTGGGCTCAGAGGCTGGGAAGGG
GTGGGTCCGGGGGCGGGCTCAGGGGCGGGCTCAGGGGCGGGGCGGGCGCCCGAAGGTCCTCCGGAGGCCC
GGCATTCTGCACGCTTCAAAAGCGCACGTCTGCCGCGCTGTTCTCCTCTTCCTCATCTCCGGGACCCGGG
ATGCCCAAGAAGAAGAGGAAGGTGTCCAATTTACTGACCGTACACCAAAATTTGCCTGCATTACCGGTCG
ATGCAACGAGTGATGAGGTTCGCAAGAACCTGATGGACATGTTCAGGGATCGCCAGGCGTTTTCTGAGCA
TACCTGGAAAATGCTTCTGTCCGTTTGCCGGTCGTGGGCGGCATGGTGCAAGTTGAATAACCGGAAATGG
TTTCCCGCAGAACCTGAAGATGTTCGCGATTATCTTCTATATCTTCAGGCGCGCGGTCTGGCAGTAAAAA
CTATCCAGCAACATTTGGGCCAGCTAAACATGCTTCATCGTCGGTCCGGGCTGCCACGACCAAGTGACAG
CAATGCTGTTTCACTGGTTATGCGGCGGATCCGAAAAGAAAACGTTGATGCCGGTGAACGTGCAAAACAG
GCTCTAGCGTTCGAACGCACTGATTTCGACCAGGTTCGTTCACTCATGGAAAATAGCGATCGCTGCCAGG
ATATACGTAATCTGGCATTTCTGGGGATTGCTTATAACACCCTGTTACGTATAGCCGAAATTGCCAGGAT
CAGGGTTAAAGATATCTCACGTACTGACGGTGGGAGAATGTTAATCCATATTGGCAGAACGAAAACGCTG
GTTAGCACCGCAGGTGTAGAGAAGGCACTTAGCCTGGGGGTAACTAAACTGGTCGAGCGATGGATTTCCG
TCTCTGGTGTAGCTGATGATCCGAATAACTACCTGTTTTGCCGGGTCAGAAAAAATGGTGTTGCCGCGCC
ATCTGCCACCAGCCAGCTATCAACTCGCGCCCTGGAAGGGATTTTTGAAGCAACTCATCGATTGATTTAC
GGCGCTAAGGATGACTCTGGTCAGAGATACCTGGCCTGGTCTGGACACAGTGCCCGTGTCGGAGCCGCGC
GAGATATGGCCCGCGCTGGAGTTTCAATACCGGAGATCATGCAAGCTGGTGGCTGGACCAATGTAAATAT
TGTCATGAACTATATCCGTAACCTGGATAGTGAAACAGGGGCAATGGTGCGCCTGCTGGAAGATGGCGAT
TAGCCATGTTTAAGGGTTCCGGTTCCACTAGGTACAATTCGATATCAAGCTTATCGATAATCAACCTCTG
GATTACAAAATTTGTGAAAGATTGACTGGTATTCTTAACTATGTTGCTCCTTTTACGCTATGTGGATACG
CTGCTTTAATGCCTTTGTATCATGCTATTGCTTCCCGTATGGCTTTCATTTTCTCCTCCTTGTATAAATC
CTGGTTGCTGTCTCTTTATGAGGAGTTGTGGCCCGTTGTCAGGCAACGTGGCGTGGTGTGCACTGTGTTT
GCTGACGCAACCCCCACTGGTTGGGGCATTGCCACCACCTGTCAGCTCCTTTCCGGGACTTTCGCTTTCC
CCCTCCCTATTGCCACGGCGGAACTCATCGCCGCCTGCCTTGCCCGCTGCTGGACAGGGGCTCGGCTGTT
GGGCACTGACAATTCCGTGGTGTTGTCGGGGAAATCATCGTCCTTTCCTTGGCTGCTCGCCTGTGTTGCC
ACCTGGATTCTGCGCGGGACGTCCTTCTGCTACGTCCCTTCGGCCCTCAATCCAGCGGACCTTCCTTCCC
GCGGCCTGCTGCCGGCTCTGCGGCCTCTTCCGCGTCTTCGCCTTCGCCCTCAGACGAGTCGGATCTCCCT
TTGGGCCGCCTCCCCGCATCGATACCGTCGACCTCGATCGAGACCTAGAAAAACATGGAGCAATCACAAG
TAGCAATACAGCAGCTACCAATGCTGATTGTGCCTGGCTAGAAGCACAAGAGGAGGAGGAGGTGGGTTTT
CCAGTCACACCTCAGGTACCTTTAAGACCAATGACTTACAAGGCAGCTGTAGATCTTAGCCACTTTTTAA
AAGAAAAGGGGGGACTGGAAGGGCTAATTCACTCCCAACGAAGACAAGATATCCTTGATCTGTGGATCTA
CCACACACAAGGCTACTTCCCTGATTGGCAGAACTACACACCAGGGCCAGGGATCAGATATCCACTGACC
TTTGGATGGTGCTACAAGCTAGTACCAGTTGAGCAAGAGAAGGTAGAAGAAGCCAATGAAGGAGAGAACA
CCCGCTTGTTACACCCTGTGAGCCTGCATGGGATGGATGACCCGGAGAGAGAAGTATTAGAGTGGAGGTT
TGACAGCCGCCTAGCATTTCATCACATGGCCCGAGAGCTGCATCCGGACTGTACTGGGTCTCTCTGGTTA
GACCAGATCTGAGCCTGGGAGCTCTCTGGCTAACTAGGGAACCCACTGCTTAAGCCTCAATAAAGCTTGC
CTTGAGTGCTTCAAGTAGTGTGTGCCCGTCTGTTGTGTGACTCTGGTAACTAGAGATCCCTCAGACCCTT
TTAGTCAGTGTGGAAAATCTCTAGCAGCATGTGAGCAAAAGGCCAGCAAAAGGCCAGGAACCGTAAAAAG
GCCGCGTTGCTGGCGTTTTTCCATAGGCTCCGCCCCCCTGACGAGCATCACAAAAATCGACGCTCAAGTC
AGAGGTGGCGAAACCCGACAGGACTATAAAGATACCAGGCGTTTCCCCCTGGAAGCTCCCTCGTGCGCTC
TCCTGTTCCGACCCTGCCGCTTACCGGATACCTGTCCGCCTTTCTCCCTTCGGGAAGCGTGGCGCTTTCT
CATAGCTCACGCTGTAGGTATCTCAGTTCGGTGTAGGTCGTTCGCTCCAAGCTGGGCTGTGTGCACGAAC
CCCCCGTTCAGCCCGACCGCTGCGCCTTATCCGGTAACTATCGTCTTGAGTCCAACCCGGTAAGACACGA
CTTATCGCCACTGGCAGCAGCCACTGGTAACAGGATTAGCAGAGCGAGGTATGTAGGCGGTGCTACAGAG
TTCTTGAAGTGGTGGCCTAACTACGGCTACACTAGAAGAACAGTATTTGGTATCTGCGCTCTGCTGAAGC
CAGTTACCTTCGGAAAAAGAGTTGGTAGCTCTTGATCCGGCAAACAAACCACCGCTGGTAGCGGTGGTTT
TTTTGTTTGCAAGCAGCAGATTACGCGCAGAAAAAAAGGATCTCAAGAAGATCCTTTGATCTTTTCTACG
GGGTCTGACGCTCAGTGGAACGAAAACTCACGTTAAGGGATTTTGGTCATGAGATTATCAAAAAGGATCT
TCACCTAGATCCTTTTAAATTAAAAATGAAGTTTTAAATCAATCTAAAGTATATATGAGTAAACTTGGTC
TGACAGTTACCAATGCTTAATCAGTGAGGCACCTATCTCAGCGATCTGTCTATTTCGTTCATCCATAGTT
GCCTGACTCCCCGTCGTGTAGATAACTACGATACGGGAGGGCTTACCATCTGGCCCCAGTGCTGCAATGA
TACCGCGAGACCCACGCTCACCGGCTCCAGATTTATCAGCAATAAACCAGCCAGCCGGAAGGGCCGAGCG
CAGAAGTGGTCCTGCAACTTTATCCGCCTCCATCCAGTCTATTAATTGTTGCCGGGAAGCTAGAGTAAGT
AGTTCGCCAGTTAATAGTTTGCGCAACGTTGTTGCCATTGCTACAGGCATCGTGGTGTCACGCTCGTCGT
TTGGTATGGCTTCATTCAGCTCCGGTTCCCAACGATCAAGGCGAGTTACATGATCCCCCATGTTGTGCAA
AAAAGCGGTTAGCTCCTTCGGTCCTCCGATCGTTGTCAGAAGTAAGTTGGCCGCAGTGTTATCACTCATG
GTTATGGCAGCACTGCATAATTCTCTTACTGTCATGCCATCCGTAAGATGCTTTTCTGTGACTGGTGAGT
ACTCAACCAAGTCATTCTGAGAATAGTGTATGCGGCGACCGAGTTGCTCTTGCCCGGCGTCAATACGGGA
TAATACCGCGCCACATAGCAGAACTTTAAAAGTGCTCATCATTGGAAAACGTTCTTCGGGGCGAAAACTC
TCAAGGATCTTACCGCTGTTGAGATCCAGTTCGATGTAACCCACTCGTGCACCCAACTGATCTTCAGCAT
CTTTTACTTTCACCAGCGTTTCTGGGTGAGCAAAAACAGGAAGGCAAAATGCCGCAAAAAAGGGAATAAG
GGCGACACGGAAATGTTGAATACTCATACTCTTCCTTTTTCAATATTATTGAAGCATTTATCAGGGTTAT
TGTCTCATGAGCGGATACATATTTGAATGTATTTAGAAAAATAAACAAATAGGGGTTCCGCGCACATTTC
CCCGAAAAGTGCCACCTGAC
Features (pLannotate 1.2.2; 21 found; start..end, strand, type, name):
     31..83      -  misc_feature   bom (fragment): basis of mobility region from pBR322
    238..617     +  enhancer       CMV enhancer: human cytomegalovirus immediate early enhancer
    618..817     +  promoter       CMV promoter: human cytomegalovirus (CMV) immediate early promoter
    835..1015    +  LTR            5' LTR (truncated): truncated 5' long terminal repeat (LTR) from HIV-1
   1062..1187    +  misc_feature   HIV-1 Ψ: packaging signal of human immunodeficiency virus type 1
   1171..1509    +  CDS            HIV-1 gag (fragment): gag protein from human immunodeficiency virus 1; gag
   1686..1919    +  misc_feature   RRE: The Rev response element (RRE) of HIV-1 allows for Rev-dependent mRNA export from the nucleus to the cytoplasm.
   2296..2396    +  CDS            Rev (fragment): human immunodeficiency virus 1 (HIV-1) Rev protein; rev; enhances nuclear export of unspliced and incompletely spliced viral mRNAs
   2446..2563    +  misc_feature   cPPT/CTS: central polypurine tract and central termination sequence of HIV-1
   2632..3841    +  promoter       UbC promoter: human ubiquitin C promoter
   3868..5517    +  CDS            luciferase: firefly luciferase; luc+; enhanced luc+ version of the luciferase gene
   5591..6083    +  promoter       PGK promoter: mouse phosphoglycerate kinase 1 promoter
   6113..7143    +  CDS            Cre (fragment): site-specific recombinase Cre is a site-specific recombinase from bacteriophage P1. Recombination occurs at loxP sequences.
   7176..7199    +  misc_feature   MCS (fragment): pBluescript multiple cloning site
   7199..7787    +  misc_feature   WPRE: woodchuck hepatitis virus posttranscriptional regulatory element
   7788..7807    +  misc_feature   MCS (fragment): pBluescript multiple cloning site
   7809..8309    +  CDS            nef (fragment): NEF_HV1LA - Experimental evidence at protein level: Swiss-Prot protein existence level 1. Extracellular Nef protein targets CD4(+) T-lymphocytes for apoptosis by interacting with CXCR4 surface receptors. From Human immunodeficiency virus type 1 group M subtype B (isolate Lai) (HIV-1).
   8316..8496    +  LTR            5' LTR (truncated): truncated 5' long terminal repeat (LTR) from HIV-1
   8558..9146    -  rep_origin     ori: high-copy-number ColE1/pMB1/pBR322/pUC origin of replication
   9317..10177   -  CDS            AmpR: β-lactamase; bla; confers resistance to ampicillin, carbenicillin, and related antibiotics
  10178..10282   -  promoter       AmpR promoter: bla
