[The description below was written by a language model from this plasmid's Addgene catalogue record and pLannotate feature annotations shown in this document.]
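Description:
Lenti-LucS is an HIV-1-based lentiviral transfer plasmid for mammalian expression, built on the Luc.Cre (UbC.Luciferase.PGK.Cre) backbone. It is propagated in bacteria through a high-copy ColE1/pUC-type origin and selected with ampicillin via the β-lactamase gene. The viral portion has a typical later-generation layout. A CMV enhancer/promoter drives transcription of the genomic RNA from a truncated 5' LTR. This is followed by the Ψ packaging signal with a gag fragment, the Rev response element for Rev-dependent nuclear export, and the cPPT/CTS, which aids nuclear import of the reverse-transcribed genome. A WPRE lies downstream of the payload to enhance transcript expression, and a second truncated LTR, preceded by a nef-derived fragment, closes the provirus.

The payload consists of two independent expression units. The human ubiquitin C promoter drives firefly luciferase (luc+), and the catalogue lists the insert, SIY, as fused to luciferase, with luciferase at the N terminus. The annotation does not mark SIY as a separate feature; a short unannotated stretch between the luciferase coding sequence and the next promoter is where it would presumably lie. The record does not define SIY further or give its origin. Downstream, the mouse PGK promoter drives Cre recombinase, which recombines loxP sites. No loxP sites are annotated in the vector itself, so Cre is evidently meant to act on floxed alleles in the transduced cells. A single infection would therefore deliver Cre-mediated recombination together with a luciferase–SIY fusion that serves as a bioluminescent reporter. The record does not state a specific application.
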