Addgene plasmid #22778: Lenti-LucS
Depositing lab: Tyler Jacks. Depositing organization: Massachusetts Institute of Technology.
Backbone
  Vector backbone: Luc.Cre (aka: UbC.Luciferase.PGK.Cre)
  Backbone manufacturer: Available at Addgene (#20905)
  Vector type: Mammalian Expression, Lentiviral, Cre/Lox
Growth in bacteria
  Bacterial resistance: Ampicillin, 100 μg/mL
  Growth temperature: 37°C
  Growth strain: Stbl3
  Copy number: Unknown
Gene/Insert
  Gene/Insert name: SIY
  Tag / fusion protein: luciferase (N terminal on backbone)
  Cloning method: Restriction Enzyme
  Sequencing primers: 5′ n/a; 3′ MSCV rev
Terms and licenses: Academic/Nonprofit Terms; Industry Terms: Not Available to Industry
How to cite: Lenti-LucS was a gift from Tyler Jacks (Addgene plasmid # 22778 ; http://n2t.net/addgene:22778 ; RRID:Addgene_22778)
