>Addgene plasmid #22778 | Lenti-LucS | addgene partial sequence | sequence record 28613 | 22778 with MSCV-rev
AAACGCCTCCCCTACCCGGTAGAATGCGGCCGCTCTAGATTATTCCTTCAGCAGCAGGCCGTAGTACCTG
TAGATGGACTCGAGCTGCTCCACGGCGATCTTTCCGCCCTTCTTGGCCTTTATGAGGATCTCTCTGATTT
TTCTTGCGTCGAGTTTTCCGGTAAGACCTTTCGGTACTTCGTCCACAAACACAACTCCTCCGCGCAACTT
TTTCGCGGTTGTTACTTGACTGGCGACGTAATCCACGATCTCTTTTTCCGTCATCGTCTTTCCGTGCTCC
AAAACAACAACGGCGGCGGGAAGTTCACCGGCGTCATCGTCGGGAAGACCTGCGACACCTGCGTCGAAGA
TGTTGGGGTGTTGGAGCAAGATGGATTCCAATTCAGCGGGAGCCACCTGATAGCCTTTGTACTTAATCAG
AGACTTCAGGCGGTCAACGATGAAGAAGTGTTCGTCTTCGTCCCAGTAAGCTATGTCTCCAGAATGTAGC
CATCCATCCTTGTCAATCAAGGCGTTGGTCGCTTCCGGATTGTTTACATAACCGGACATAATCATAGGAC
CTCTCACACACAGTTCGCCTCTTTGATTAACGCCCAGCGTTTTCCCGGTATCCAGATCCACAACCTTCGC
TTCAAAAAATGGAACAACTTTACCGACCGCGCCCGGTTTATCATCCCCCTCGGGTGTAATCAGAATAGCT
GATGTAGTCTCAGTGACCCCATATCCTTGCCTGATACCTGGCAGATGGAACCTCTTGGCACCGCNTCCCC
GACTCCTTAGAGAGGGAGCGCCACCAGAAGC
